>Addgene plasmid #1440 | pPD22_11 | depositor full sequence | sequence record 51 | Author sequence
ATGACCATGATTACGCCAAGCTTGCATGCCTGCAGGTCGACTCTAGAGGATCCCCGGGATTGGCCAAAGG
ACCCAAAGGTATGTTTCGAATGATACTAACATAACATAGAACATTTTCAGGAGGACCCTTGCTTGGAGGG
TACCGAGCTCAGAAAAAATGACTGCTCCAAAGAAGAAGCGTAAGGTACCGGTGGGTGAAGACCAGAAACA
GCACCTCGAACTGAGCCGCGATATTGCCCAGCGTTTCAACGCGCTGTATGGCGAGATCGATCCCGTCGTT
TTACAACGTCGTGACTGGGAAAACCCTGGCGTTACCCAACTTAATCGCCTTGCAGCACATCCCCCTTTCG
CCAGCTGGCGTAATAGCGAAGAGGCCCGCACCGATCGCCCTTCCCAACAGTTGCGCAGCCTGAATGGCGA
ATGGCGCTTTGCCTGGTTTCCGGCACCAGAAGCGGTGCCGGAAAGCTGGCTGGAGTGCGATCTTCCTGAG
GCCGATACTGTCGTCGTCCCCTCAAACTGGCAGATGCACGGTTACGATGCGCCCATCTACACCAACGTGA
CCTATCCCATTACGGTCAATCCGCCGTTTGTTCCCACGGAGAATCCGACGGGTTGTTACTCGCTCACATT
TAATGTTGATGAAAGCTGGCTACAGGAAGGCCAGACGCGAATTATTTTTGATGGCGTTAACTCGGCGTTT
CATCTGTGGTGCAACGGGCGCTGGGTCGGTTACGGCCAGGACAGTCGTTTGCCGTCTGAATTTGACCTGA
GCGCATTTTTACGCGCCGGAGAAAACCGCCTCGCGGTGATGGTGCTGCGCTGGAGTGACGGCAGTTATCT
GGAAGATCAGGATATGTGGCGGATGAGCGGCATTTTCCGTGACGTCTCGTTGCTGCATAAACCGACTACA
CAAATCAGCGATTTCCATGTTGCCACTCGCTTTAATGATGATTTCAGCCGCGCTGTACTGGAGGCTGAAG
TTCAGATGTGCGGCGAGTTGCGTGACTACCTACGGGTAACAGTTTCTTTATGGCAGGGTGAAACGCAGGT
CGCCAGCGGCACCGCGCCTTTCGGCGGTGAAATTATCGATGAGCGTGGTGGTTATGCCGATCGCGTCACA
CTACGTCTGAACGTCGAAAACCCGAAACTGTGGAGCGCCGAAATCCCGAATCTCTATCGTGCGGTGGTTG
AACTGCACACCGCCGACGGCACGCTGATTGAAGCAGAAGCCTGCGATGTCGGTTTCCGCGAGGTGCGGAT
TGAAAATGGTCTGCTGCTGCTGAACGGCAAGCCGTTGCTGATTCGAGGCGTTAACCGTCACGAGCATCAT
CCTCTGCATGGTCAGGTCATGGATGAGCAGACGATGGTGCAGGATATCCTGCTGATGAAGCAGAACAACT
TTAACGCCGTGCGCTGTTCGCATTATCCGAACCATCCGCTGTGGTACACGCTGTGCGACCGCTACGGCCT
GTATGTGGTGGATGAAGCCAATATTGAAACCCACGGCATGGTGCCAATGAATCGTCTGACCGATGATCCG
CGCTGGCTACCGGCGATGAGCGAACGCGTAACGCGAATGGTGCAGCGCGATCGTAATCACCCGAGTGTGA
TCATCTGGTCGCTGGGGAATGAATCAGGCCACGGCGCTAATCACGACGCGCTGTATCGCTGGATCAAATC
TGTCGATCCTTCCCGCCCGGTGCAGTATGAAGGCGGCGGAGCCGACACCACGGCCACCGATATTATTTGC
CCGATGTACGCGCGCGTGGATGAAGACCAGCCCTTCCCGGCTGTGCCGAAATGGTCCATCAAAAAATGGC
TTTCGCTACCTGGAGAGACGCGCCCGCTGATCCTTTGCGAATACGCCCACGCGATGGGTAACAGTCTTGG
CGGTTTCGCTAAATACTGGCAGGCGTTTCGTCAGTATCCCCGTTTACAGGGCGGCTTCGTCTGGGACTGG
GTGGATCAGTCGCTGATTAAATATGATGAAAACGGCAACCCGTGGTCGGCTTACGGCGGTGATTTTGGCG
ATACGCCGAACGATCGCCAGTTCTGTATGAACGGTCTGGTCTTTGCCGACCGCACGCCGCATCCAGCGCT
GACGGAAGCAAAACACCAGCAGCAGTTTTTCCAGTTCCGTTTATCCGGGCAAACCATCGAAGTGACCAGC
GAATACCTGTTCCGTCATAGCGATAACGAGCTCCTGCACTGGATGGTGGCGCTGGATGGTAAGCCGCTGG
CAAGCGGTGAAGTGCCTCTGGATGTCGCTCCACAAGGTAAACAGTTGATTGAACTGCCTGAACTACCGCA
GCCGGAGAGCGCCGGGCAACTCTGGCTCACAGTACGCGTAGTGCAACCGAACGCGACCGCATGGTCAGAA
GCCGGGCACATCAGCGCCTGGCAGCAGTGGCGTCTGGCGGAAAACCTCAGTGTGACGCTCCCCGCCGCGT
CCCACGCCATCCCGCATCTGACCACCAGCGAAATGGATTTTTGCATCGAGCTGGGTAATAAGCGTTGGCA
ATTTAACCGCCAGTCAGGCTTTCTTTCACAGATGTGGATTGGCGATAAAAAACAACTGCTGACGCCGCTG
CGCGATCAGTTCACCCGTGCACCGCTGGATAACGACATTGGCGTAAGTGAAGCGACCCGCATTGACCCTA
ACGCCTGGGTCGAACGCTGGAAGGCGGCGGGCCATTACCAGGCCGAAGCAGCGTTGTTGCAGTGCACGGC
AGATACACTTGCTGATGCGGTGCTGATTACGACCGCTCACGCGTGGCAGCATCAGGGGAAAACCTTATTT
ATCAGCCGGAAAACCTACCGGATTGATGGTAGTGGTCAAATGGCGATTACCGTTGATGTTGAAGTGGCGA
GCGATACACCGCATCCGGCGCGGATTGGCCTGAACTGCCAGCTGGCGCAGGTAGCAGAGCGGGTAAACTG
GCTCGGATTAGGGCCGCAAGAAAACTATCCCGACCGCCTTACTGCCGCCTGTTTTGACCGCTGGGATCTG
CCATTGTCAGACATGTATACCCCGTACGTCTTCCCGAGCGAAAACGGTCTGCGCTGCGGGACGCGCGAAT
TGAATTATGGCCCACACCAGTGGCGCGGCGACTTCCAGTTCAACATCAGCCGCTACAGTCAACAGCAACT
GATGGAAACCAGCCATCGCCATCTGCTGCACGCGGAAGAAGGCACATGGCTGAATATCGACGGTTTCCAT
ATGGGGATTGGTGGCGACGACTCCTGGAGCCCGTCAGTATCGGCGGAATTCCAACTGAGCGCCGGTCGCT
ACCATTACCAACTTGTCTGGTGTCAAAAATAATAGGGGCCGCTGTCATCAGATCGCCATCTCGCGCCCGT
GCCTCTGACTTCTAAGTCCAATTACTCTTCAACATCCCTACATGCTCTTTCTCCCTGTGCTCCCACCCCC
TATTTTTGTTATTATCAAAAAACTTCTCTTAATTTCTTTGTTTTTTAGCTTCTTTTAAGTCACCTCTAAC
AATGAAATTGTGTAGATTCAAAAATAGAATTAATTCGTAATAAAAAGTCGAAAAAAATTGTGCTCCCTCC
CCCCATTAATAATAATTCTATCCCAAAATCTACACAATGTTCTGTGTACACTTCTTATGTTTTTTACTTC
TGATAAATTTTTTTGAAACATCATAGAAAAAACCGCACACAAAATACCTTATCATATGTTACGTTTCAGT
TTATGACCGCAATTTTTATTTCTTCGCACGTCTGGGCCTCTCATGACGTCAAATCATGCTCATCGTGAAA
AAGTTTTGGAGTATTTTTGGAATTTTTCAATCAAGTGAAAGTTTATGAAATTAATTTTCCTGCTTTTGCT
TTTTGGGGTTTCCCCTATTGTTTGTCAAGATTTCGAGGACGGCGTTTTTCTTGCTAAAATCACAAGTATT
GATGAGCACGATGCAAGAAAGATCGGAAGAAGGTTTGGGTTTGAGGCTCAGTGGAAGGTGAGTAGAAGTT
GATAATTTGAAAGTGGAGTAGTGTCTATGGGGTTTTTGCCTTAAATGACAGAATACATTCCCAATATACC
AAACATAACTGTTTCCTACTAGTCGGCCGTACGGGCCCTTTCGTCTCGCGCGTTTCGGTGATGACGGTGA
AAACCTCTGACACATGCAGCTCCCGGAGACGGTCACAGCTTGTCTGTAAGCGGATGCCGGGAGCAGACAA
GCCCGTCAGGGCGCGTCAGCGGGTGTTGGCGGGTGTCGGGGCTGGCTTAACTATGCGGCATCAGAGCAGA
TTGTACTGAGAGTGCACCATATGCGGTGTGAAATACCGCACAGATGCGTAAGGAGAAAATACCGCATCAG
GCGGCCTTAAGGGCCTCGTGATACGCCTATTTTTATAGGTTAATGTCATGATAATAATGGTTTCTTAGAC
GTCAGGTGGCACTTTTCGGGGAAATGTGCGCGGAACCCCTATTTGTTTATTTTTCTAAATACATTCAAAT
ATGTATCCGCTCATGAGACAATAACCCTGATAAATGCTTCAATAATATTGAAAAAGGAAGAGTATGAGTA
TTCAACATTTCCGTGTCGCCCTTATTCCCTTTTTTGCGGCATTTTGCCTTCCTGTTTTTGCTCACCCAGA
AACGCTGGTGAAAGTAAAAGATGCTGAAGATCAGTTGGGTGCACGAGTGGGTTACATCGAACTGGATCTC
AACAGCGGTAAGATCCTTGAGAGTTTTCGCCCCGAAGAACGTTTTCCAATGATGAGCACTTTTAAAGTTC
TGCTATGTGGCGCGGTATTATCCCGTATTGACGCCGGGCAAGAGCAACTCGGTCGCCGCATACACTATTC
TCAGAATGACTTGGTTGAGTACTCACCAGTCACAGAAAAGCATCTTACGGATGGCATGACAGTAAGAGAA
TTATGCAGTGCTGCCATAACCATGAGTGATAACACTGCGGCCAACTTACTTCTGACAACGATCGGAGGAC
CGAAGGAGCTAACCGCTTTTTTGCACAACATGGGGGATCATGTAACTCGCCTTGATCGTTGGGAACCGGA
GCTGAATGAAGCCATACCAAACGACGAGCGTGACACCACGATGCCTGTAGCAATGGCAACAACGTTGCGC
AAACTATTAACTGGCGAACTACTTACTCTAGCTTCCCGGCAACAATTAATAGACTGGATGGAGGCGGATA
AAGTTGCAGGACCACTTCTGCGCTCGGCCCTTCCGGCTGGCTGGTTTATTGCTGATAAATCTGGAGCCGG
TGAGCGTGGGTCTCGCGGTATCATTGCAGCACTGGGGCCAGATGGTAAGCCCTCCCGTATCGTAGTTATC
TACACGACGGGGAGTCAGGCAACTATGGATGAACGAAATAGACAGATCGCTGAGATAGGTGCCTCACTGA
TTAAGCATTGGTAACTGTCAGACCAAGTTTACTCATATATACTTTAGATTGATTTAAAACTTCATTTTTA
ATTTAAAAGGATCTAGGTGAAGATCCTTTTTGATAATCTCATGACCAAAATCCCTTAACGTGAGTTTTCG
TTCCACTGAGCGTCAGACCCCGTAGAAAAGATCAAAGGATCTTCTTGAGATCCTTTTTTTCTGCGCGTAA
TCTGCTGCTTGCAAACAAAAAAACCACCGCTACCAGCGGTGGTTTGTTTGCCGGATCAAGAGCTACCAAC
TCTTTTTCCGAAGGTAACTGGCTTCAGCAGAGCGCAGATACCAAATACTGTCCTTCTAGTGTAGCCGTAG
TTAGGCCACCACTTCAAGAACTCTGTAGCACCGCCTACATACCTCGCTCTGCTAATCCTGTTACCAGTGG
CTGCTGCCAGTGGCGATAAGTCGTGTCTTACCGGGTTGGACTCAAGACGATAGTTACCGGATAAGGCGCA
GCGGTCGGGCTGAACGGGGGGTTCGTGCACACAGCCCAGCTTGGAGCGAACGACCTACACCGAACTGAGA
TACCTACAGCGTGAGCATTGAGAAAGCGCCACGCTTCCCGAAGGGAGAAAGGCGGACAGGTATCCGGTAA
GCGGCAGGGTCGGAACAGGAGAGCGCACGAGGGAGCTTCCAGGGGGAAACGCCTGGTATCTTTATAGTCC
TGTCGGGTTTCGCCACCTCTGACTTGAGCGTCGATTTTTGTGATGCTCGTCAGGGGGGCGGAGCCTATGG
AAAAACGCCAGCAACGCGGCCTTTTTACGGTTCCTGGCCTTTTGCTGGCCTTTTGCTCACATGTTCTTTC
CTGCGTTATCCCCTGATTCTGTGGATAACCGTATTACCGCCTTTGAGTGAGCTGATACCGCTCGCCGCAG
CCGAACGACCGAGCGCAGCGAGTCAGTGAGCGAGGAAGCGGAAGAGCGCCCAATACGCAAACCGCCTCTC
CCCGCGCGTTGGCCGATTCATTAATGCAGCTGGCACGACAGGTTTCCCGACTGGAAAGCGGGCAGTGAGC
GCAACGCAATTAATGTGAGTTAGCTCACTCATTAGGCACCCCAGGCTTTACACTTTATGCTTCCGGCTCG
TATGTTGTGTGGAATTGTGAGCGGATAACAATTTCACACAGGAAACAGCT
Features (pLannotate 1.2.2; 13 found; start..end, strand, type, name):
     18..58      -  misc_feature   MCS (fragment): pUC18/19 multiple cloning site
    185..268     +  CDS            trpS (fragment): SYW_ECOLI - Experimental evidence at protein level: Swiss-Prot protein existence level 1. Catalyzes the attachment of tryptophan to tRNA(Trp). Amino acylates tRNA(Trp) with both L- and D-tryptophan, although D-tryptophan is a poor substrate (PubMed:10918062). From Escherichia coli (strain K12).
    275..3322    +  CDS            lacZ: β-galactosidase; lacZ
   3825..3977    +  CDS            aex-5 (fragment): AEX5_CAEEL - Also known as kpc-3 From Caenorhabditis elegans.
   4105..4140    +  CDS            rop (fragment): Rop protein, which maintains plasmids at low copy number; rop
   4242..4341    +  misc_feature   bom (fragment): basis of mobility region from pBR322
   4439..4543    +  promoter       AmpR promoter: bla
   4544..5404    +  CDS            AmpR: β-lactamase; bla; confers resistance to ampicillin, carbenicillin, and related antibiotics
   5575..6163    +  rep_origin     ori: high-copy-number ColE1/pMB1/pBR322/pUC origin of replication
   6346..6438    +  CDS            lacI (fragment): lac repressor; lacI; The lac repressor binds to the lac operator to inhibit transcription in E. coli. This inhibition can be relieved by adding lactose or isopropyl-β-D-thiogalactopyranoside (IPTG).
   6451..6472    +  protein_bind   CAP binding site: CAP binding activates transcription in the presence of cAMP. E. coli catabolite activator protein
   6487..6517    +  promoter       lac promoter: promoter for the E. coli lac operon
   6525..6541    +  protein_bind   lac operator: The lac repressor binds to the lac operator to inhibit transcription in E. coli. This inhibition can be relieved by adding lactose or isopropyl-β-D-thiogalactopyranoside (IPTG). lac repressor encoded by lacI
