[The description below was written by a language model from this plasmid's Addgene catalogue record and pLannotate feature annotations shown in this document.]
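Description:
pPD22_11 is an empty-backbone *C. elegans* expression vector from the 1995 Fire Lab Vector Kit, about 6.6 kb in size, designed for building lacZ reporter fusions in worms. The parental backbone is recorded as unknown. The annotated features point to a pUC/pBR322-type bacterial framework: a high-copy ColE1/pMB1 origin, an ampicillin resistance gene (β-lactamase) with its own promoter for selection in *E. coli*, small remnants of rop and the bom region, and a lacI fragment, CAP binding site, lac promoter and lac operator lying just upstream of a partial pUC18/19 multiple cloning site.

The payload is a promoterless reporter module rather than a gene of interest. The catalogue lists its components as IVSA (a synthetic intron, of the kind included in these vectors to improve expression in worms), rf2211 (a label the record does not explain), an SV40 nuclear localization signal, and the N- and C-terminal portions of lacZ. The feature table accordingly shows a full-length β-galactosidase coding sequence shortly downstream of the cloning site. The NLS concentrates the enzyme in nuclei, which makes it easier to identify individual expressing cells after staining. No worm promoter is annotated, consistent with the intended use: a user inserts a candidate promoter or gene fragment by restriction cloning upstream of lacZ to produce a transcriptional or translational fusion and read out its expression pattern in transgenic animals. Short automated matches to *E. coli* trpS just before lacZ and to *C. elegans* aex-5 downstream of it are fragments. The latter may reflect worm-derived 3′ sequence, but the record does not identify the 3′ region.
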