Addgene plasmid #1440: pPD22_11
Purpose: (Empty Backbone)
Depositing lab: Andrew Fire. Depositing organization: Carnegie Institution for Science.
Backbone
  Vector backbone: Unknown
  Backbone size (bp): 6567
  Vector type: Worm Expression
Growth in bacteria
  Bacterial resistance: Ampicillin, 100 μg/mL
  Growth temperature: 37°C
  Growth strain: DH5alpha
  Copy number: Unknown
Gene/Insert
  Gene/Insert name: None
  Tag / fusion protein: IVSA, rf2211, SV40NLS, lacZN, lacZC
  Cloning method: Restriction Enzyme
Terms and licenses: Academic/Nonprofit Terms; Industry Terms: Not Available to Industry
Depositor comments: See Fire Lab Vector Kit Documentation 1995. Fire Lab Miniprep Number pPD22.11, Ligation number NONE.
How to cite: pPD22_11 was a gift from Andrew Fire (Addgene plasmid # 1440 ; http://n2t.net/addgene:1440 ; RRID:Addgene_1440)
