>Addgene plasmid #1440 | pPD22_11 | addgene partial sequence | sequence record 16581 | 1440_m13reverse
NNGNNGNGGTCGACTCTAGAGGATCCCCGGGATTGGCCAAAGGACCCAAAGGTATGTTTCGAATGATACT
AACATAACATAGAACATTTTCAGGAGGACCCTTGCTTGGAGGGTACCGAGCTCAGAAAAAATGACTGCTC
CAAAGAAGAAGCGTAAGGTACCGGTGGGTGAAGACCAGAAACAGCACCTCGAACTGAGCCGCGATATTGC
CCAGCGTTTCAACGCGCTGTATGGCGAGATCGATCCCGTCGTTTTACAACGTCGTGACTGGGAAAACCCT
GGCGTTACCCAACTTAATCGCCTTGCAGCACATCCCCCTTTCGCCAGCTGGCGTAATAGCGAAGAGGCCC
GCACCGATCGCCCTTCCCAACAGTTGCGCAGCCTGAATGGCGAATGGCGCTTTGCCTGGTTTCCGGCACC
AGAAGCGGTGCCGGAAAGCTGGCTGGAGTGCGATCTTCCTGAGGCCGATACTGTCGTCGTCCCCTCAAAC
TGGCAGATGCACGGTTACGATGCGCCCATCTACACCAACGTGACCTATCCCATTACGGTCAATCCGCCGT
TTGTTCCCACGGAGAATCCGACGGGTTGTTACTCGCTCACATTTAATGTTGATGAAAGCTGGCTACAGGA
AGGCCAGACGCGAATTATTTTTGATGGCGTTAACTCGGCGTTTCATCTGTGGTGCAACGGGCGCTGGGTC
GGTTACGGCCAGGACAGTCGTTTGCCGTCTGAATTTGACCTGAGCGCATTTTTACGCGCCGGAGAAAACC
GCCTCGCGGTGATGGTGCTGCGCTGGAGTGACGGCAGTTATCTGGAAGATCAGGATATGTGGCGGATGAG
CGGCATTTTCCGTGACGTCTCGTTGCTGCATAAACCGACTACACAAATCAGCGATTTCCATGTTGCCACT
CGCTTTAATGATGATTTCAGCCGCGCTGTACTGGANGCTGAAGTTCAGATGTGCGGCGAGTTGCGTGACT
ACCTACGGGTAACAGTTTCTTTATGGCAGGGTGAAACGCAGGTCGCCAGCGGCACNGCGCCTTTTCGGGG
GGGAAATTATCGATGANCGNGGNGGTTATGCCGATCGCGTCACACTACGTCTGAACGTCAAAAACCCGAA
NTGGGGGAGGNCNAAATCCCNAATCTTTTNGNGGGGGGGTNAANTGCNCCCCCCCANGNCCCCTTATNNA
AANAAAACNTGNNAGTCGTTTCCNCAGGGGNNATNAAANGGTTGNTTTGTTAAAGNAAACCTTTNTTATN
NAGGNTNACCNNCNANAATCTCNTNTTGGNNGGNTGGGNNAAAAAAAGGGGGNATCCTTTTTAAAAAAAA
ATNAACCGGGGGTGGTTNNCNANCCCCGGGACCGGGNCCCCCCCTTTN
